>Addgene plasmid #48207 | Twitch-1 pRSETB | depositor partial sequence | sequence record 74316 | ECFP-Twitch-1-YFP insert
GGATCCCGCGGCCGCCACCATGGTGAGCAAGGGCGAGGAGCTGTTCACCGGGGTGGTGCCCATCCTGGTC
GAGCTGGACGGCGACGTAAACGGCCACAAGTTCAGCGTGCGCGGCGAGGGCGAGGGCGATGCCACCAACG
GCAAGCTGACCCTGAAGTTCATCTGCACCACCGGCAAGCTGCCCGTGCCCTGGCCCACCCTCGTGACCAC
CCTGACCTGGGGCGTGCAGTGCTTCAGCCGCTACCCCGACCACATGAAGCAGCACGACTTCTTCAAGTCC
GCCATGCCCGAAGGCTACGTCCAGGAGCGTACCATCTTCTTCAAGGACGACGGCAACTACAAGACCCGCG
CCGAGGTGAAGTTCGAGGGCGACACCCTGGTGAACCGCATCGAGCTGAAGGGCATCGACTTCAAGGAGGA
CGGCAACATCCTGGGGCACAAGCTGGAGTACAACTACATCAGCCACAACGTCTATATCACCGCCGACAAG
CAGAAGAACGGCATCAAGGCCCACTTCAAGATCCGCCACAACATCGAGGACGGCAGCGTGCAGCTCGCCG
ACCACTACCAGCAGAACACCCCCATCGGCGACGGCCCCGTGCTGCTGCCCGACAACCACTACCTGAGCAC
CCAGTCCAAGCTGAGCAAAGACCCCAACGAGAAGCGCGATCACATGGTCCTGCTGGAGTTCGTGACCGCC
GCCCGCATGCCTAGCGAAGAAGAGCTATCAGAGTGCTTTCGCATTTTTGACAAGGATGGAAATGGTTTCA
TCGACAGGGAGGAATTTGGAGACATCATCCGCCTTACTGGAGAACAGCTCACAGATGAGGATGTCGATGA
GATATTTGGAGATTCAGACACAGACAAAAATGGAAGGATTGACTTTGATGAGTTCCTGAAGATGGTGGAG
AATGTCCAGCCTGAGCTCATGGGCGGCGTGCAGCTCGCCGACCACTACCAGCAGAACACCCCCATCGGCG
ACGGCCCCGTGCTGCTGCCCGACAACCACTACCTGAGCTACCAGTCCAAGCTGAGCAAAGACCCCAACGA
GAAGCGCGATCACATGGTCCTGCTGGAGTTCGTGACCGCCGCCGGGATCACTCTCGGCATGGACGAGCTG
TACAAGGGCGGTACCGGCGGCAGCATGGTGAGCAAGGGCGAGGAGCTGTTCACCGGGGTGGTGCCCATCC
TGGTCGAGCTGGACGGCGACGTAAACGGCCACAAGTTCAGCGTGCGCGGCGAGGGCGAGGGCGATGCCAC
CAACGGCAAGCTGACCCTGAAGTTCATCTGCACCACCGGCAAGCTGCCCGTGCCCTGGCCCACCCTCGTG
ACCACCCTGGGCTACGGCCTGATGTGCTTCGCCCGCTACCCCGACCACATGAAGCAGCACGACTTCTTCA
AGTCCGCCATGCCCGAAGGCTACGTCCAGGAGCGCACCATCTTCTTCAAGGACGACGGCAACTACAAGAC
CCGCGCCGAGGTGAAGTTCGAGGGCGACACCCTGGTGAACCGCATCGAGCTGAAGGGCATCGACTTCAAG
GAGGACGGCAACATCCTGGGGCACAAGCTGGAGTACAACTACAACAGCCACAACGTCTATATCATGGCCG
ACAAGCAGAAGAACGGCATCAAGGCCAACTTCAAGATCCGCCACAACATCGAGGACTAAGAATTC
