>Addgene plasmid #48207 | Twitch-1 pRSETB | addgene partial sequence | sequence record 77192 | T7
CTCTAGAAATAATTTTGTTTAACTTTAAGAAGGAGATATACATATGCGGGGTTCTCATCATCATCATCAT
CATGGTATGGCTAGCATGACTGGTGGACAGCAAATGGGTCGGGATCTGTACGACGATGACGATAAGGATC
CCGCGGCCGCCACCATGGTGAGCAAGGGCGAGGAGCTGTTCACCGGGGTGGTGCCCATCCTGGTCGAGCT
GGACGGCGACGTAAACGGCCACAAGTTCAGCGTGCGCGGCGAGGGCGAGGGCGATGCCACCAACGGCAAG
CTGACCCTGAAGTTCATCTGCACCACCGGCAAGCTGCCCGTGCCCTGGCCCACCCTCGTGACCACCCTGA
CCTGGGGCGTGCAGTGCTTCAGCCGCTACCCCGACCACATGAAGCAGCACGACTTCTTCAAGTCCGCCAT
GCCCGAAGGCTACGTCCAGGAGCGTACCATCTTCTTCAAGGACGACGGCAACTACAAGACCCGCGCCGAG
GTGAAGTTCGAGGGCGACACCCTGGTGAACCGCATCGAGCTGAAGGGCATCGACTTCAAGGAGGACGGCA
ACATCCTGGGGCACAAGCTGGAGTACAACTACATCAGCCACAACGTCTATATCACCGCCGACAAGCAGAA
GAACGGCATCAAGGCCCACTTCAAGATCCGCCACAACATCGAGGACGGCAGCGTGCAGCTCGCCGACCAC
TACCAGCAGAACACCCCCATCGGCGACGGCCCCGTGCTGCTGCCCGACAACCACTACCTGAGCACCCAGT
CCAAGCTGAGCAAAGAC
