>Addgene plasmid #48207 | Twitch-1 pRSETB | addgene partial sequence | sequence record 78765 | T7-term
AGCAGCCGGATCAAGCTTCGAATTCTTAGTCCTCGATGTTGTGGCGGATCTTGAAGTTGGCCTTGATGCC
GTTCTTCTGCTTGTCGGCCATGATATAGACGTTGTGGCTGTTGTAGTTGTACTCCAGCTTGTGCCCCAGG
ATGTTGCCGTCCTCCTTGAAGTCGATGCCCTTCAGCTCGATGCGGTTCACCAGGGTGTCGCCCTCGAACT
TCACCTCGGCGCGGGTCTTGTAGTTGCCGTCGTCCTTGAAGAAGATGGTGCGCTCCTGGACGTAGCCTTC
GGGCATGGCGGACTTGAAGAAGTCGTGCTGCTTCATGTGGTCGGGGTAGCGGGCGAAGCACATCAGGCCG
TAGCCCAGGGTGGTCACGAGGGTGGGCCAGGGCACGGGCAGCTTGCCGGTGGTGCAGATGAACTTCAGGG
TCAGCTTGCCGTTGGTGGCATCGCCCTCGCCCTCGCCGCGCACGCTGAACTTGTGGCCGTTTACGTCGCC
GTCCAGCTCGACCAGGATGGGCACCACCCCGGTGAACAGCTCCTCGCCCTTGCTCACCATGCTGCCGCCG
GTACCGCCCTTGTACAGCTCGTCCATGCCGAGAGTGATCCCGGCGGCGGTCACGAACTCCAGCAGGACCA
TGTGATCGCGCTTCTCGTTGGGGTCTTTGCTCAGCTTGGACTGGTAGCTCAGGTAGTGGTTGTCGGGCAG
CAGCACGGGGCCGTCGCCGATGGGGGTGTTCTGCTGGTAGTGGTCGGCGAGCTGCACGCCGCC
