[The description below was written by a language model from this plasmid's Addgene catalogue record.]
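Description:
Twitch-1 pRSETB is a bacterial expression plasmid built on the commercial pRSETB backbone (about 2.9 kb), giving a total construct of roughly 4.75 kb. It is maintained as a high-copy plasmid in E. coli under ampicillin selection. The record does not include a feature table, so details such as the origin of replication or any additional backbone elements are not itemised here.

The payload is the roughly 1.7 kb Twitch-1 coding sequence, inserted between BamHI and EcoRI sites that both remain intact, so the insert can be excised or moved to other vectors. Twitch-1 is a genetically encoded fluorescent calcium indicator. The insert carries ECFP at its N-terminal end and the circularly permuted Citrine variant cpCit174 at its C-terminal end. This cyan donor and yellow acceptor arrangement is typical of ratiometric FRET sensors, in which calcium binding to a central sensing domain changes energy transfer between the two fluorophores. The record does not name the calcium-binding domain that lies between them. Expression is driven by the T7 promoter, which requires a host that supplies T7 RNA polymerase. The backbone also adds an N-terminal 6xHis tag, allowing the sensor protein to be purified by metal-affinity chromatography.

The stated purpose is a fluorescent reporter for calcium signalling. Given the bacterial T7/His-tag format, this version is best suited to producing recombinant sensor protein for in vitro characterisation, or to serving as a source of the Twitch-1 cassette for subcloning. It is not designed for direct expression in mammalian cells. The associated publication applied the indicator to in vivo imaging of T cell activation in the central nervous system.
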