Addgene plasmid #48207: Twitch-1 pRSETB
Purpose: Fluorescent reporter for calcium signaling
Depositing lab: Oliver Griesbeck. Depositing organization: Max Planck Institute for Biological Intelligence. Publication: Real-time in vivo analysis of T cell activation in the central nervous system using a genetically encoded calcium indicator. Mues M, Bartholomaus I, Thestrup T, Griesbeck O, Wekerle H, Kawakami N, Krishnamoorthy G. Nat Med. 2013 Jun;19(6):778-83. doi: 10.1038/nm.3180. Epub 2013 May 12. PubMed 23685843.
Backbone
  Vector backbone: pRSETB
  Backbone manufacturer: Invitrogen
  Backbone size w/o insert (bp): 2900
  Total vector size (bp): 4750
  Vector type: Bacterial Expression
Growth in bacteria
  Bacterial resistance: Ampicillin, 100 μg/mL
  Growth temperature: 37°C
  Growth strain: XL1 Blue
  Copy number: High Copy
Gene/Insert
  Gene/Insert name: Twitch-1
  Insert size (bp): 1690
  Promoter: T7
  Tag / fusion protein: 6xHIS (N terminal on backbone); ECFP (N terminal on insert); cpCit174 (C terminal on insert)
  Cloning method: Restriction Enzyme; 5′ cloning site BamHI (not destroyed); 3′ cloning site EcoRI (not destroyed)
  Sequencing primers: 5′ ATGGTGAGCAAGGGCGAGGAG; 3′ cacaacattgaggattga
Terms and licenses: Academic/Nonprofit Terms; Industry Terms: Not Available to Industry
How to cite: Twitch-1 pRSETB was a gift from Oliver Griesbeck (Addgene plasmid # 48207 ; http://n2t.net/addgene:48207 ; RRID:Addgene_48207)
